Addgene plasmid #68332: PX395 Roseburia intestinalis Cas9
Purpose: Roseburia intestinalis Cas9
Depositing lab: Feng Zhang. Depositing organization: Broad Institute.
Backbone
  Vector backbone: pDREAM
  Vector type: Mammalian Expression, CRISPR
Growth in bacteria
  Bacterial resistance: Ampicillin, 100 μg/mL
  Growth temperature: 37°C
  Growth strain: Stbl3
  Copy number: Unknown
Gene/Insert
  Gene/Insert name: RiCas9 (alt name: Roseburia intestinalis Cas9)
  Species: Synthetic; Roseburia intestinalis
  Promoter: CMV
  Tag / fusion protein: NLS (N terminal on insert); NLS (C terminal on insert); HA (N terminal on insert)
  Cloning method: Restriction Enzyme; 5′ cloning site AgeI (not destroyed); 3′ cloning site EcoRI (not destroyed)
  Sequencing primers: 5′ CMV-F; 3′ C-CMV-24 (5'-TATTAGGACAAGGCTGGTGGGCAC-3')
Terms and licenses: Academic/Nonprofit Terms; Industry Terms: Not Available to Industry
How to cite: PX395 Roseburia intestinalis Cas9 was a gift from Feng Zhang (Addgene plasmid # 68332 ; http://n2t.net/addgene:68332 ; RRID:Addgene_68332)
