[The description below was written by a language model from this plasmid's Addgene catalogue record and pLannotate feature annotations shown in this document.]
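Description:
PX395 Roseburia intestinalis Cas9 is a mammalian expression and CRISPR plasmid built on the pDREAM backbone, carrying a synthetic coding sequence for the Cas9 orthologue of Roseburia intestinalis (RiCas9). It is propagated in E. coli through a high-copy ColE1/pUC-type origin with ampicillin selection from the β-lactamase gene, and it also contains an f1 phage origin. A separate SV40 promoter–neo cassette with an SV40 polyadenylation signal provides a marker that could support G418 selection in mammalian cells.

According to the record, the Cas9 insert sits between AgeI and EcoRI sites under the CMV promoter and is fused to an N-terminal HA epitope and to nuclear localization signals at both ends, which direct the nuclease to the nucleus and allow its detection by antibody. The feature table shows the CMV enhancer and promoter followed by a T7 promoter with lac operator and a baculovirus p10 promoter, all upstream of an attB1 site and the HA tag. This stacked arrangement reflects a multi-host backbone that can in principle drive expression in mammalian, bacterial and insect cells. The Cas9 open reading frame itself was not annotated but corresponds to the large unlabelled stretch between the HA fragment and attB2. Downstream lie an hGH polyadenylation signal and a T7 terminator. Flanking baculovirus recombination regions (lef2/ORF603 and ORF1629) would permit transfer into a baculovirus genome, and a loxP site is also present. No guide RNA cassette is annotated, so a guide would presumably have to be supplied separately. The record states no purpose beyond expression of this Cas9 orthologue.
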