Features (pLannotate 1.2.2; 27 found; start..end, strand, type, name):
      4..39      +  CDS            lef2 (fragment): baculovirus late expression factor 2
    181..1008    +  misc_recomb    baculovirus recombination region (lef2/ORF603): contains ORF603 and part of lef2
   1086..1389    +  enhancer       CMV enhancer: human cytomegalovirus immediate early enhancer
   1390..1593    +  promoter       CMV promoter: human cytomegalovirus (CMV) immediate early promoter
   1615..1633    +  promoter       T7 promoter: promoter for bacteriophage T7 RNA polymerase
   1634..1658    +  protein_bind   lac operator: The lac repressor binds to the lac operator to inhibit transcription in E. coli. This inhibition can be relieved by adding lactose or isopropyl-β-D-thiogalactopyranoside (IPTG). lac repressor encoded by lacI
   1661..1770    +  promoter       p10 promoter: baculovirus promoter for expression in insect cells
   1772..1796    +  protein_bind   attB1: mutant version of attB; recombination site for the Gateway® BP reaction BP Clonase™
   1825..1852    +  CDS            3xHA (fragment): three tandem HA epitope tags
   5340..5357    -  promoter       SP6 promoter (fragment): promoter for bacteriophage SP6 RNA polymerase
   5362..5386    -  protein_bind   attB2: mutant version of attB; recombination site for the Gateway® BP reaction BP Clonase™
   5388..5864    +  polyA_signal   hGH poly(A) signal: human growth hormone polyadenylation signal
   5865..5912    +  terminator     T7 terminator: transcription terminator for bacteriophage T7 RNA polymerase
   5917..5959    +  polyA_signal   bGH poly(A) signal (fragment): bovine growth hormone polyadenylation signal
   5963..5984    +  promoter       SV40 promoter (fragment): SV40 enhancer and early promoter
   6005..6433    +  rep_origin     f1 ori (sequence partly withheld): f1 bacteriophage origin of replication; arrow indicates direction of (+) strand synthesis
   6447..6776    +  promoter       SV40 promoter: SV40 enhancer and early promoter
   6843..7634    +  CDS            neo: KKA2_KLEPN - Also known as kan, nptII. Experimental evidence at protein level: Swiss-Prot protein existence level 1. Resistance to kanamycin, neomycin, paromomycin, ribostamycin, butirosin and gentamicin B. From Klebsiella pneumoniae.
   7658..7816    +  CDS            ble (fragment): BLE_KLEPN - Experimental evidence at protein level: Swiss-Prot protein existence level 1. Binding protein with a strong affinity to the bleomycin family of antibiotics. Binds to CL990; an antimitotic-antibiotic compound. From Klebsiella pneumoniae.
   7811..7932    +  polyA_signal   SV40 poly(A) signal: SV40 polyadenylation signal
   7976..8031    +  polyA_signal   β-globin poly(A) signal: rabbit β-globin polyadenylation signal (Gil and Proudfoot, 1987)
   8119..8166    +  terminator     T7 terminator: transcription terminator for bacteriophage T7 RNA polymerase
   8179..8884    +  misc_recomb    baculovirus recombination region (ORF1629): contains part of ORF1629
   8893..8926    +  protein_bind   loxP: Cre-mediated recombination occurs in the 8-bp core sequence (GCATACAT). Cre recombinase
   9094..9681    -  rep_origin     ori: high-copy-number ColE1/pMB1/pBR322/pUC origin of replication
   9694..10554   -  CDS            AmpR: β-lactamase; bla; confers resistance to ampicillin, carbenicillin, and related antibiotics
  10555..10606   -  promoter       AmpR promoter (fragment): bla
>Addgene plasmid #68332 | PX395 Roseburia intestinalis Cas9 | depositor full sequence | sequence record 119548 | PX395 Roseburia intestinalis Cas9 sequence 10616 bps
TCCTGCATCTTTTAATCAAATCCCAAGATGTGTATAAACGCGCCGGTATGTACAGGAAGAGGTTTATACT
AAACTGTTACATTGCAAACGTGGTTTCGTGTGCCAAGTGTGAAAACCGATGTTTAATCAAGGCTCTGACG
CATTTCTACAACCACGACTCCAAGTGTGTGGGTGAAGTCATGCATCTTTTAATCAAATCCCAAGATGTGT
ATAAACCACCAAACTGCCAAAAAATGAAAACTGTCGACAAGCTCTGTCCGTTTGCTGGCAACTGCAAGGG
TCTCAATCCTATTTGTAATTATTGAATAATAAAACAATTATAAATGTCAAATTTGTTTTTTATTAACGAT
ACAAACCAAACGCAACAAGAACATTTGTAGTATTATCTATAATTGAAAACGCGTAGTTATAATCGCTGAG
GTAATATTTAAAATCATTTTCAAATGATTCACAGTTAATTTGCGACAATATAATTTTATTTTCACATAAA
CTAGACGCCTTGTCGTCTTCTTCTTCGTATTCCTTCTCTTTTTCATTTTTCTCTTCATAAAAATTAACAT
AGTTATTATCGTATCCATATATGTATCTATCGTATAGAGTAAATTTTTTGTTGTCATAAATATATATGTC
TTTTTTAATGGGGTGTATAGTACCGCTGCGCATAGTTTTTCTGTAATTTACAACAGTGCTATTTTCTGGT
AGTTCTTCGGAGTGTGTTGCTTTAATTATTAAATTTATATAATCAATGAATTTGGGATCGTCGGTTTTGT
ACAATATGTTGCCGGCATAGTACGCAGCTTCTTCTAGTTCAATTACACCATTTTTTAGCAGCACCGGATT
AACATAACTTTCCAAAATGTTGTACGAACCGTTAAACAAAAACAGTTCACCTCCCTTTTCTATACTATTG
TCTGCGAGCAGTTGTTTGTTGTTAAAAATAACAGCCATTGTAATGAGACGCACAAACTAATATCACAAAC
TGGAAATGTCTATCAATATATAGTTGCTGATGGCCGGCCCTCGAGTAGTTATTAATAGTAATCAATTACG
GGGTCATTAGTTCATAGCCCATATATGGAGTTCCGCGTTACATAACTTACGGTAAATGGCCCGCCTGGCT
GACCGCCCAACGACCCCCGCCCATTGACGTCAATAATGACGTATGTTCCCATAGTAACGCCAATAGGGAC
TTTCCATTGACGTCAATGGGTGGAGTATTTACGGTAAACTGCCCACTTGGCAGTACATCAAGTGTATCAT
ATGCCAAGTACGCCCCCTATTGACGTCAATGACGGTAAATGGCCCGCCTGGCATTATGCCCAGTACATGA
CCTTATGGGACTTTCCTACTTGGCAGTACATCTACGTATTAGTCATCGCTATTACCATGGTGATGCGGTT
TTGGCAGTACATCAATGGGCGTGGATAGCGGTTTGACTCACGGGGATTTCCAAGTCTCCACCCCATTGAC
GTCAATGGGAGTTTGTTTTGGCACCAAAATCAACGGGACTTTCCAAAATGTCGTAACAACTCCGCCCCAT
TGACGCAAATGGGCGGTAGGCGTGTACGGTGGGAGGTCTATATAAGCAGAGCTGGTTTAGTGAACCGTGG
ATCTTAATACGACTCACTATAGGGGAATTGTGAGCGGATAACAATTCCGGGACCTTTAATTCAACCCAAC
ACAATATATTATAGTTAAATAAGAATTATTATCAAATCATTTGTATATTAATTAAAATACTATACTGTAA
ATTACATTTTATTTACAATCAACAAGTTTGTACAAAAAAGCAGGCTAAGGAGATATACCACCGGTGCCAC
CATGTACCCATACGATGTTCCAGATTACGCTTCGCCGAAGAAAAAGCGCAAGGTCGAAGCGTCCATGAGA
GAGAACGGGAGTGACGAAAGGCGGAGGAATATGGACGAAAAAATGGATTACAGGATTGGGCTGGACATCG
GCATCGCATCAGTGGGGTGGGCCGTCCTGCAGAACAATTCAGACGATGAGCCTGTGAGGATTGTCGACCT
GGGAGTGCGCATTTTCGATACCGCAGAGATCCCAAAGACAGGCGAAAGCCTGGCAGGACCCCGGAGAGCA
GCTCGAACCACAAGGCGCCGACTGCGGAGAAGGAAACACCGCCTGGACCGAATCAAGTGGCTGTTCGAGA
ACCAGGGGCTGATCAATATTGACGATTTTCTGAAGAGATACAACATGGCCGGACTGCCAGATGTGTACCA
GCTGCGGTATGAGGCTCTGGACAGAAAACTGACCGATGAGGAACTGGCCCAGGTGCTGCTGCACATCGCT
AAGCATCGGGGCTTCAGAAGCACCAGGAAAGCCGAGACAGCAGCCAAGGAAAACGGGGCAGTGCTGAAGG
CCACAGACGAGAATCAGAAACGAATGCAGGAAAAGGGATACAGGACAGTGGGCGAGATGATCTACCTGGA
CGAGGCCTTCCGGACTGGCTGCTCTTGGAGTGAGAAAGGGTACATCCTGACCCCCCGCAACAAGGCTGAA
AATTATCAGCACACAATGCTGCGGGCAATGCTGGTGGAGGAAGTCAAGGAGATTTTCAGCTCCCAGCGCC
GACTGGGCAACGAAAAAGCCACTGAGGAACTGGAGGAAAAGTACCTGGAGATCATGACCTCCCAGCGCTC
TTTTGACCTGGGGCCTGGAATGCAGCCAGATGGGAAGCCCTCCCCTTATGCAATGGAGGGCTTCTCTGAC
AGAGTGGGGAAATGTACTTTTCTGGGGGATCAGGGAGAGCTGAGGGGCGCTAAGGGGACCTACACAGCCG
AATATTTCGTGGCTCTGCAGAAAATCAACCACACAAAGCTGGTCAATCAGGACGGCGAGACAAGGAATTT
CACTGAGGAAGAGCGGAGAGCCCTGACTCTGCTGCTGTTTACCCAGAAAGAGGTGAAGTACGCTGCAGTC
CGCAAGAAACTGGGCCTGCCTGAGGACATCCTGTTCTACAACCTGAACTACAAGAAGGCCGCTACTAAAG
AAGAGCAGCAGAAGGAGAACCAGAATACCGAAAAAGCCAAGTTTATCGGGATGCCATACTATCACGATTA
CAAGAAATGCCTGGAAGAGAGAGTGAAGTATCTGACCGAGAACGAAGTCAGGGACCTGTTTGATGAGATC
GGAATGATTCTGACTTGTTACAAAAATGACGATTCCCGCACCGAACGACTGGCCAAGCTGGGACTGGTGC
CCATCGAGATGGAAGGCCTGCTGGCTTATACTCCTACCAAATTCCAGCATCTGTCTATGAAGGCAATGCG
GAACATCATTCCCTTTCTGGAGAAAGGGATGACCTACGACAAGGCTTGCGAAGAGGCAGGATATGACTTC
AAAGCCGATAGCAAGGGGACTAAACAGAAGCTGCTGACCGGAGAGAACGTGAATCAGACAATCAACGAAA
TTACTAATCCTGTGGTCAAACGCTCAGTGAGCCAGACAGTGAAGGTCATTAACGCCATCATTCGGACTTA
CGGCAGTCCACAGGCTATCAATATTGAGCTGGCAAGAGAAATGTCAAAGACCTTTGAAGAGAGGCGCAAA
ATCAAGGGGGACATGGAGAAACGGCAGAAGAACAATGAAGATGTGAAGAAACAGATTCAGGAGCTGGGAA
AACTGTCTCCTACAGGCCAGGACATCCTGAAGTACAGACTGTGGCAGGAGCAGCAGGGGATTTGTATGTA
TAGTGGAAAAACCATCCCACTGGAAGAGCTGTTCAAGCCCGGCTACGACATCGATCACATTCTGCCCTAT
TCAATTACATTCGACGATAGCTTTAGGAACAAAGTGCTGGTCACATCCCAGGAGAACAGACAGAAGGGCA
ATAGGACTCCTTACGAGTATATGGGGAACGACGAACAGCGCTGGAATGAGTTTGAAACCAGGGTGAAAAC
TACCATCCGCGATTACAAGAAACAGCAGAAGCTGCTGAAGAAACATTTCTCTGAAGAGGAAAGGAGTGAG
TTTAAAGAACGGAACCTGACAGACACTAAGTACATCACAACCGTGATCTACAACATGATCAGACAGAATC
TGGAGATGGCCCCCCTGAACCGCCCTGAAAAGAAAAAGCAGGTGCGGGCTGTCAATGGCGCAATTACCGC
CTACCTGCGAAAACGGTGGGGGCTGCCACAGAAGAATCGGGAGACAGACACACACCATGCTATGGATGCA
GTGGTCATCGCCTGCTGTACCGACGGCATGATCCAGAAAATTAGTAGATACACAAAGGTGAGAGAGAGGT
GCTATTCAAAGGGAACAGAGTTCGTCGATGCAGAGACTGGCGAAATCTTTAGACCCGAGGACTACAGCAG
GGCCGAGTGGGATGAAATTTTCGGCGTGCACATCCCAAAGCCCTGGGAGACATTTCGCGCCGAACTGGAC
GTCCGAATGGGGGACGATCCAAAGGGATTCCTGGACACTCATAGCGATGTGGCTCTGGAGCTGGATTATC
CCGAGTACATCTACGAAAACCTGCGGCCTATCTTCGTGAGCAGAATGCCAAATCACAAGGTCACCGGAGC
AGCCCATGCTGACACAATTCGGTCCCCAAGACACTTTAAAGATGAGGGCATCGTGCTGACTAAGACCGCA
CTGACCGACCTGAAACTGGACAAGGATGGGGAGATCGACGGATACTATAACCCCCAGTCCGATCTGCTGC
TGTACGAAGCACTGAAAAAGCAGCTGCTGCTGTATGGCAATGATGCCAAAAAGGCCTTCGCTCAGGACTT
TCATAAACCCAAGGCCGATGGAACTGAGGGCCCTGTGGTCAGGAAGGTGAAGATCCAGAAAAAGCAGACC
ATGGGAGTGTTCGTCGACTCTGGCAACGGGATTGCCGAGAATGGCGGGATGGTGCGCATCGATGTGTTCC
GAGTCAACGGCAAGTACTATTTTGTGCCCGTCTACACCGCTGACGTGGTCAAAAAGGTGCTGCCTAATAG
GGCCAGTACAGCTCACAAGCCATACGGCGAGTGGAAAGTGATGGAGGACAAGGATTTCCTGTTTAGTCTG
TATTCACGCGACCTGATCCATATCAAGTCTAAAAAGGATATCCCTATTAAGATGGTGAACGGAGGCATGG
AGGGGATCAAGGAAACCTACGCATACTATATTGGAGCCGACATCAGCGCTGCAAATATCCAGGGCATTGC
CCACGATTCCAGGTATAAATTCCGCGGACTGGGCATTCAGTCTCTGGACGTGCTGGAGAAGTGTCAGATC
GATGTGCTGGGACATGTCAGCGTGGTCCGATCCGAAAAGCGGATGGGCTTTAGCTAAGAATTCGGTACCG
AGCTCAAGCTTGCGGCCGCCTATAGTGTCACCTAAATCGTAACCCAGCTTTCTTGTACAAAGTGGTCGGG
TGGCATCCCTGTGACCCCTCCCCAGTGCCTCTCCTGGCCCTGGAAGTTGCCACTCCAGTGCCCACCAGCC
TTGTCCTAATAAAATTAAGTTGCATCATTTTGTCTGACTAGGTGTCCTTCTATAATATTATGGGGTGGAG
GGGGGTGGTATGGAGCAAGGGGCAAGTTGGGATGACAACCTGTAGGGCCTGCGGGGTCTATTGGGAACCA
AGCTGGAGTGCAGTGGCACAATCTTGGCTCACTGCAATCTCCGCCTCCTGGGTTCAAGCGATTCTCCTGC
CTCAGCCTCCCGAGTTGTTGGGATTCCAGGCATGCATGACCAGGCTCAGCTAATTTTTGTTTTTTTGGTA
GAGACGGGGTTTCACCATATTGGCCAGGCTGGTCTCCAACTCCTAATCTCAGGTGATCTACCCACCTTGG
CCTCCCAAATTGCTGGGATTACAGGCGTGAACCACTGCTCCCTTCCCTGTCCTTCTAGCATAACCCCTTG
GGGCCTCTAAACGGGTCTTGAGGGGTTTTTTGTCTAGAAGACAATAGCAGGCATGCTGGGGATGCGGTGG
GCTCTATGGCTTCTGAGGCGGAAAGAACCAGCTGGGGCTCTAGGGGGTATCCCC
[124 nt withheld, positions 6005-6128]
C
[91 nt withheld, positions 6130-6220]
A
[49 nt withheld, positions 6222-6270]
CCTTTGACGTTGGAGTCCACGTTCTTT
[37 nt withheld, positions 6298-6334]
ACCCTATCTCGGTCTATTCTTTTGATTTATAAGGGATTTTGCCGATTTCGGCCTATTGGTTAAAAAATGA
GCTGATTTAACAAAAATTTAACGCGAATTAATTCTGTGGAATGTGTGTCAGTTAGGGTGTGGAAAGTCCC
CAGGCTCCCCAGCAGGCAGAAGTATGCAAAGCATGCATCTCAATTAGTCAGCAACCAGGTGTGGAAAGTC
CCCAGGCTCCCCAGCAGGCAGAAGTATGCAAAGCATGCATCTCAATTAGTCAGCAACCATAGTCCCGCCC
CTAACTCCGCCCATCCCGCCCCTAACTCCGCCCAGTTCCGCCCATTCTCCGCCCCATGGCTGACTAATTT
TTTTTATTTATGCAGAGGCCGAGGCCGCCTCTGCCTCTGAGCTATTCCAGAAGTAGTGAGGAGGCTTTTT
TGGAGGCCTAGGCTTTTGCAAAAAGCTCCCGGGAGCTTGTATATCCATTTTCGGATCTGATCAAGAGACA
GGATGAGGATCGTTTCGCATGATTGAACAAGATGGATTGCACGCAGGTTCTCCGGCCGCTTGGGTGGAGA
GGCTATTCGGCTATGACTGGGCACAACAGACAATCGGCTGCTCTGATGCCGCCGTGTTCCGGCTGTCAGC
GCAGGGGCGCCCGGTTCTTTTTGTCAAGACCGACCTGTCCGGTGCCCTGAATGAACTGCAGGACGAGGCA
GCGCGGCTATCGTGGCTGGCCACGACGGGCGTTCCTTGCGCAGCTGTGCTCGACGTTGTCACTGAAGCGG
GAAGGGACTGGCTGCTATTGGGCGAAGTGCCGGGGCAGGATCTCCTGTCATCTCACCTTGCTCCTGCCGA
GAAAGTATCCATCATGGCTGATGCAATGCGGCGGCTGCATACGCTTGATCCGGCTACCTGCCCATTCGAC
CACCAAGCGAAACATCGCATCGAGCGAGCACGTACTCGGATGGAAGCCGGTCTTGTCGATCAGGATGATC
TGGACGAAGAGCATCAGGGGCTCGCGCCAGCCGAACTGTTCGCCAGGCTCAAGGCGCGCATGCCCGACGG
CGAGGATCTCGTCGTGACCCATGGCGATGCCTGCTTGCCGAATATCATGGTGGAAAATGGCCGCTTTTCT
GGATTCATCGACTGTGGCCGGCTGGGTGTGGCGGACCGCTATCAGGACATAGCGTTGGCTACCCGTGATA
TTGCTGAAGAGCTTGGCGGCGAATGGGCTGACCGCTTCCTCGTGCTTTACGGTATCGCCGCTCCCGATTC
GCAGCGCATCGCCTTCTATCGCCTTCTTGACGAGTTCTTCTGAGCGGGACTCTGGGGTTCGAAATGACCG
ACCAAGCGACGCCCAACCTGCCATCACGAGATTTCGATTCCACCGCCGCCTTCTATGAAAGGTTGGGCTT
CGGAATCGTTTTCCGGGACGCCGGCTGGATGATCCTCCAGCGCGGGGATCTCATGCTGGAGTTCTTCGCC
CACCCCAACTTGTTTATTGCAGCTTATAATGGTTACAAATAAAGCAATAGCATCACAAATTTCACAAATA
AAGCATTTTTTTCACTGCATTCTAGTTGTGGTTTGTCCAAACTCATCAATGTATCTTATCATGTCTGTTC
ATGAAGCCCCTTGAGCATCTGACTTCTGGCTAATAAAGGAAATTTATTTTCATTGCAATAGTGTGTTGGA
ATTTTTTGTGTCTCTCACTCGGAAGGACATATGGGAGGGCAAATCATTTAAAACATCAGAATGAGTATTT
GGTTTAGAGTTTGGCAACATATGCCCATATGTAACTAGCATAACCCCTTGGGGCCTCTAAACGGGTCTTG
AGGGGTTTTTTGCTGAAAGCATGCGGAGGAAATTCTCCTTGAAGTTTCCCTGGTGTTCAAAGTAAAGGAG
TTTGCACCAGACGCACCTCTGTTCACTGGTCCGGCGTATTAAAACACGATACATTGTTATTAGTACATTT
ATTAAGCGCTAGATTCTGTGCGTTGTTGATTTACAGACAATTGTTGTACGTATTTTAATAATTCATTAAA
TTTATAATCTTTAGGGTGGTATGTTAGAGCGAAAATCAAATGATTTTCAGCGTCTTTATATCTGAATTTA
AATATTAAATCCTCAATAGATTTGTAAAATAGGTTTCGATTAGTTTCAAACAAGGGTTGTTTTTCCGAAC
CGATGGCTGGACTATCTAATGGATTTTCGCTCAACGCCACAAAACTTGCCAAATCTTGTAGCAGCAATCT
AGCTTTGTCGATATTCGTTTGTGTTTTGTTTTGTAATAAAGGTTCGACGTCGTTCAAAATATTATGCGCT
TTTGTATTTCTTTCATCACTGTCGTTAGTGTACAATTGACTCGACGTAAACACGTTAAATAGAGCTTGGA
CATATTTAACATCGGGCGTGTTAGCTTTATTAGGCCGATTATCGTCGTCGTCCCAACCCTCGTCGTTAGA
AGTTGCTTCCGAAGACGATTTTGCCATAGCCACACGACGCCTATTAATTGTGTCGGCTAACACGTCCGCG
ATCAAATTTGTAGTTGAGCTTTTTGGAATTGCGATCGCATAACTTCGTATAGCATACATTATACGAAGTT
ATAAGCTCGGAACGCTGCGCTCGGTCGTTCGGCTGCGGCGAGCGGTATCAGCTCACTCAAAGGCGGTAAT
ACGGTTATCCACAGAATCAGGGGATAACGCAGGAAAGAACATGTGAGCAAAAGGCCAGCAAAAGGCCAGG
AACCGTAAAAAGGCCGCGTTGCTGGCGTTTTTCCATAGGCTCCGCCCCCTGACGAGCATCACAAAAATCG
ACGCTCAAGTCAGAGGTGGCGAAACCCGACAGGACTATAAAGATACCAGGCGTTTCCCCCTGGAAGCTCC
CTCGTGCGCTCTCCTGTTCCGACCCTGCCGCTTACCGGATACCTGTCCGCCTTTCTCCCTTCGGGAAGCG
TGGCGCTTTCTCAATGCTCACGCTGTAGGTATCTCAGTTCGGTGTAGGTCGTTCGCTCCAAGCTGGGCTG
TGTGCACGAACCCCCCGTTCAGCCCGACCGCTGCGCCTTATCCGGTAACTATCGTCTTGAGTCCAACCCG
GTAAGACACGACTTATCGCCACTGGCAGCAGCCACTGGTAACAGGATTAGCAGAGCGAGGTATGTAGGCG
GTGCTACAGAGTTCTTGAAGTGGTGGCCTAACTACGGCTACACTAGAAGAACAGTATTTGGTATCTGCGC
TCTGCTGAAGCCAGTTACCTTCGGAAAAAGAGTTGGTAGCTCTTGATCCGGCAAACAAACCACCGCTGGT
AGCGGTGGTTTTTTTGTTTGCAAGCAGCAGATTACGCGCAGAAAAAAAGGATCTCAAGAAGATCCTTTGT
TACCAATGCTTAATCAGTGAGGCACCTATCTCAGCGATCTGTCTATTTCGTTCATCCATAGTTGCCTGAC
TCCCCGTCGTGTAGATAACTACGATACGGGAGGGCTTACCATCTGGCCCCAGTGCTGCAATGATACCGCG
AGACCCACGCTCACCGGCTCCAGATTTATCAGCAATAAACCAGCCAGCCGGAAGGGCCGAGCGCAGAAGT
GGTCCTGCAACTTTATCCGCCTCCATCCAGTCTATTAATTGTTGCCGGGAAGCTAGAGTAAGTAGTTCGC
CAGTTAATAGTTTGCGCAACGTTGTTGCCATTGCTACAGGCATCGTGGTGTCACGCTCGTCGTTTGGTAT
GGCTTCATTCAGCTCCGGTTCCCAACGATCAAGGCGAGTTACATGATCCCCCATGTTGTGCAAAAAAGCG
GTTAGCTCCTTCGGTCCTCCGATCGTTGTCAGAAGTAAGTTGGCCGCAGTGTTATCACTCATGGTTATGG
CAGCACTGCATAATTCTCTTACTGTCATGCCATCCGTAAGATGCTTTTCTGTGACTGGTGAGTACTCAAC
CAAGTCATTCTGAGAATAGTGTATGCGGCGACCGAGTTGCTCTTGCCCGGCGTCAATACGGGATAATACC
GCGCCACATAGCAGAACTTTAAAAGTGCTCATCATTGGAAAACGTTCTTCGGGGCGAAAACTCTCAAGGA
TCTTACCGCTGTTGAGATCCAGTTCGATGTAACCCACTCGTGCACCCAACTGATCTTCAGCATCTTTTAC
TTTCACCAGCGTTTCTGGGTGAGCAAAAACAGGAAGGCAAAATGCCGCAAAAAAGGGAATAAGGGCGACA
CGGAAATGTTGAATACTCATACTCTTCCTTTTTCAATATTATTGAAGCATTTATCAGGGTTATTGTCTCA
TGTCCGCGCGTT
