>Addgene plasmid #68332 | PX395 Roseburia intestinalis Cas9 | addgene partial sequence | sequence record 122569 | CMV-F 5'-CGCAAATGGGCGGTAGGCGTG-3'
CTATATAAGCAGAGCTGGTTTAGTGAACCGTGGATCTTAATACGACTCACTATAGGGGAATTGTGAGCGG
ATAACAATTCCGGGACCTTTAATTCAACCCAACACAATATATTATAGTTAAATAAGAATTATTATCAAAT
CATTTGTATATTAATTAAAATACTATACTGTAAATTACATTTTATTTACAATCAACAAGTTTGTACAAAA
AAGCAGGCTAAGGAGATATACCACCGGTGCCACCATGTACCCATACGATGTTCCAGATTACGCTTCGCCG
AAGAAAAAGCGCAAGGTCGAAGCGTCCATGAGAGAGAACGGGAGTGACGAAAGGCGGAGGAATATGGACG
AAAAAATGGATTACAGGATTGGGCTGGACATCGGCATCGCATCAGTGGGGTGGGCCGTCCTGCAGAACAA
TTCAGACGATGAGCCTGTGAGGATTGTCGACCTGGGAGTGCGCATTTTCGATACCGCAGAGATCCCAAAG
ACAGGCGAAAGCCTGGCAGGACCCCGGAGAGCAGCTCGAACCACAAGGCGCCGACTGCGGAGAAGGAAAC
ACCGCCTGGACCGAATCAAGTGGCTGTTCGAGAACCAGGGGCTGATCAATATTGACGATTTTCTGAAGAG
ATACAACATGGCCGGACTGCCAGATGTGTACCAGCTGCGGTATGAGGCTCTGGACAGAAAACTGACCGAT
GAGGAACTGGCCCAGGTGCTGCTGCACATCGCTAAGCATCGGGGCTTCAGAAGCACCAGGAAAGCCGAGA
CAGCAGCCAAGGAAAACGGGGCAGTGCTGAAGGCCACAGACGAGAATCAGAAACGAATGCAGGAAAAGGG
ATACAGGACAGTGGGCGAGATGATCTACCTGGACGAGGCCTTCCGGACTGGCTGCTCTTGGAGTGAGAAA
GGGTACATCCTGACCCCC
