>Addgene plasmid #68332 | PX395 Roseburia intestinalis Cas9 | addgene partial sequence | sequence record 122570 | C-CMV-24 5'-TATTAGGACAAGGCTGGTGGGCAC-3'
CCAGGAGAGGCACTGGGGAGGGGTCACAGGGATGCCACCCGACCACTTTGTACAAGAAAGCTGGGTTACG
ATTTAGGTGACACTATAGGCGGCCGCAAGCTTGAGCTCGGTACCGAATTCTTAGCTAAAGCCCATCCGCT
TTTCGGATCGGACCACGCTGACATGTCCCAGCACATCGATCTGACACTTCTCCAGCACGTCCAGAGACTG
AATGCCCAGTCCGCGGAATTTATACCTGGAATCGTGGGCAATGCCCTGGATATTTGCAGCGCTGATGTCG
GCTCCAATATAGTATGCGTAGGTTTCCTTGATCCCCTCCATGCCTCCGTTCACCATCTTAATAGGGATAT
CCTTTTTAGACTTGATATGGATCAGGTCGCGTGAATACAGACTAAACAGGAAATCCTTGTCCTCCATCAC
TTTCCACTCGCCGTATGGCTTGTGAGCTGTACTGGCCCTATTAGGCAGCACCTTTTTGACCACGTCAGCG
GTGTAGACGGGCACAAAATAGTACTTGCCGTTGACTCGGAACACATCGATGCGCACCATCCCGCCATTCT
CGGCAATCCCGTTGCCAGAGTCGACGAACACTCCCATGGTCTGCTTTTTCTGGATCTTCACCTTCCTGAC
CACAGGGCCCTCAGTTCCATCGGCCTTGGGTTTATGAAAGTCCTGAGCGAAGGCCTTTTTGGCATCATTG
CCATACAGCAGCAGCTGCTTTTTCAGTGCTTCGTACAGCAGCAGATCGGACTGGGGGTTATAGTATCCGT
CGATCTCCCCATCCTTGTCCAGTTTCAGGTCGGTCAGTGCGGTCTTAGTCAGCACGATGCCCTCATCTTT
AAAGTGTCTTGGGGACCGAATTGTGTCAGCATGGGCTGCTCCGGTGACCTTGTGATTTGGCATTCTGCTC
ACGAAGATAGGCCGCAGGTTTTCGTAGATGTACTCGGGATAATCCAGCTCCAGAGCCACATCGCTATGAG
TGTC
